>Addgene plasmid #126821 | Pm_MSP5-Cd4-bio-His | addgene full sequence | sequence record 245767 | Addgene NGS Result
CATGTTGACATTGATTATTGACTAGTTATTAATAGTAATCAATTACGGGGTCATTAGTTCATAGCCCATA
TATGGAGTTCCGCGTTACATAACTTACGGTAAATGGCCCGCCTGGCTGACCGCCCAACGACCCCCGCCCA
TTGACGTCAATAATGACGTATGTTCCCATAGTAACGCCAATAGGGACTTTCCATTGACGTCAATGGGTGG
AGTATTTACGGTAAACTGCCCACTTGGCAGTACATCAAGTGTATCATATGCCAAGTCCGCCCCCTATTGA
CGTCAATGACGGTAAATGGCCCGCCTGGCATTATGCCCAGTACATGACCTTACGGGACTTTCCTACTTGG
CAGTACATCTACGTATTAGTCATCGCTATTACCATGGTGATGCGGTTTTGGCAGTACACCAATGGGCGTG
GATAGCGGTTTGACTCACGGGGATTTCCAAGTCTCCACCCCATTGACGTCAATGGGAGTTTGTTTTGGCA
CCAAAATCAACGGGACTTTCCAAAATGTCGTAATAACCCCGCCCCGTTGACGCAAATGGGCGGTAGGCGT
GTACGGTGGGAGGTCTATATAAGCAGAGCTCGTTTAGTGAACCGTCAGATCCTCACTCTCTTCCGCATCG
CTGTCTGCGAGGGCCAGCTGTTGGGCTCGCGGTTGAGGACAAACTCTTCGCGGTCTTTCCAGTACTCTTG
GATCGGAAACCCGTCGGCCTCCGAACGGTACTCCGCCACCGAGGGACCTGAGCGAGTCCGCATCGACCGG
ATCGGAAAACCTCTCGAGAAAGGCGTCTAACCAGTCACAGTCGCAAGGTAGGCTGAGCACCGTGGCGGGC
GGCAGCGGGTGGCGGTCGGGGTTGTTTCTGGCGGAGGTGCTGCTGATGATGTAATTAAAGTAGGCGGTCT
TGAGACGGCGGATGGTCGAGGTGAGGTGTGGCAGGCTTGAGATCCAGCTGTTGGGGTGAGTACTCCCTCT
CAAAAGCGGGCATTACTTCTGCGCTAAGATTGTCAGTTTCCAAAAACGAGGAGGATTTGATATTCACCTG
GCCCGATCTGGCCATACACTTGAGTGACAATGACATCCACTTTGCCTTTCTCTCCACAGGTGTCCACTCC
CAGGTCCAAGTTTGCCACCATGGAGTTTCAGACCCAGGTACTCATGTCCCTGCTGCTCTGCATGTCTGGT
GCGGCCGCCAAGAACTACTTCGACGGCAGCCTGGTCAACCTGAAGCTGGGCAACTGCAACTGCCTGAGCA
AGCGGTTCCTGAGCAACGAGGAAAACGACGCCAACCCCAACGCCGCCGACAGCATGGGCAATCACGCCAA
CGATGCCGACAGCCTGACCAGCAGCAACACCAAGCACGAGGACGGCGGCGATCACACAAGCAGCGAGGCC
GAGAAGGACGAGGCCAGCAAGCAGGACAGCAAAGTGAACGGCGAGAACAAGCACACCGTGAACGAGCAGA
GCCAGAACGACCTGAACAGCGAGGAAGGCCACATCAAGACCCTGGACAACAAGGACTCCAACGACAAGAA
GATGGAAAGCCGGAAGTCCGAGGCCGAAATCTCTGAGCACAAGCACAAGCCCAGCGACGACTCCGAGAGC
GAGAAGAAAGAGTCCTCCAAGGGCAACGACCCTCAGGACAGCTCCGACGACAAGTCCAGCGAAGAGGGCG
TGAACAAGAATACCATGGAAGAACAGCACGAGAAGAAGAACATCAACCCCGCCGACGGCGACGGCGGAGA
CAACACCCTGTACCTGGACAATATCGGCGACCAGGTGGCCCACTACAGCGCCCTGAAGAACAACCGGATC
GAGAAGGGCGTGACCGACAACATGGTGCTGTCCGATATCGCCAGCGGCAACAACGCCAAGAGCTGCGCCG
TGAACAATGGCGGCTGTGGCGACGACCAGCTGTGCATCAGAATCGACAACATCGGCATCAAGTGCATCTG
CAAAGAGGGACACCTGTTCGGCAACAAGTGTATCCTGACCAAGAGCCTGGGCGCGCCGTCGACCTCCATC
ACGGCCTATAAGAGTGAGGGGGAGTCAGCGGAGTTCTCCTTCCCACTCAACCTTGGAGAGGAAAGCCTGC
AGGGAGAGTTGAGATGGAAGGCAGAGAAGGCTCCTTCTTCCCAGTCCTGGATCACCTTCTCCCTAAAGAA
CCAAAAGGTGTCTGTGCAGAAGTCTACTAGCAACCCCAAGTTCCAGCTGTCCGAAACGCTCCCACTCACC
CTTCAGATACCCCAGGTCTCCCTTCAGTTTGCTGGTTCTGGCAACCTGACCCTGACTCTGGACAGAGGGA
TACTGTATCAGGAAGTGAACCTGGTGGTGATGAAAGTGACTCAGCCCGACAGCAACACTTTGACCTGTGA
GGTGATGGGACCCACCTCACCCAAGATGAGACTGATCTTGAAGCAGGAGAATCAGGAGGCCAGGGTCTCC
AGGCAGGAGAAAGTGATTCAAGTGCAGGCCCCTGAAGCAGGGGTGTGGCAATGTCTACTGAGTGAAGGTG
AAGAGGTCAAGATGGACTCCAAGATCCAGGTTTTATCCAAAGGGTTGAATTCCGGCAGCCTGCACCACAT
CCTGGACGCCCAGAAGATGCTGTGGAACCACAGGGACAGGAACCTGCCTCCTCTGGCCCCTCTGGGCCCC
CACCACCATCACCACCATTGAGTCTAGACACGTGATTAATTAAGGATCCCCCGACCTCGACCTCTGGCTA
ATAAAGGAAATTTATTTTCATTGCAATAGTGTGTTGGAATTTTTTGTGTCTCTCACTCGGAAGGACATAT
GGGAGGGCAAATCATTTGGTCGAGATCCCTCGGAGATCTCTAGCTAGAGGATCGATCCCCGCCCCGGACG
AACTAAACCTGACTACGACATCTCTGCCCCTTCTTCGCGGGGCAGTGCATGTAATCCCTTCAGTTGGTTG
GTACAACTTGCCAACTGGGCCCTGTTCCACATGTGACACGGGGGGGGACCAAACACAAAGGGGTTCTCTG
ACTGTAGTTGACATCCTTATAAATGGATGTGCACATTTGCCAACACTGAGTGGCTTTCATCCTGGAGCAG
ACTTTGCAGTCTGTGGACTGCAACACAACATTGCCTTTATGTGTAACTCTTGGCTGAAGCTCTTACACCA
ATGCTGGGGGACATGTACCTCCCAGGGGCCCAGGAAGACTACGGGAGGCTACACCAACGTCAATCAGAGG
GGCCTGTGTAGCTACCGATAAGCGGACCCTCAAGAGGGCATTAGCAATAGTGTTTATAAGGCCCCCTTGT
TAACCCTAAACGGGTAGCATATGCTTCCCGGGTAGTAGTATATACTATCCAGACTAACCCTAATTCAATA
GCATATGTTACCCAACGGGAAGCATATGCTATCGAATTAGGGTTAGTAAAAGGGTCCTAAGGAACAGCGA
TATCTCCCACCCCATGAGCTGTCACGGTTTTATTTACATGGGGTCAGGATTCCACGAGGGTAGTGAACCA
TTTTAGTCACAAGGGCAGTGGCTGAAGATCAAGGAGCGGGCAGTGAACTCTCCTGAATCTTCGCCTGCTT
CTTCATTCTCCTTCGTTTAGCTAATAGAATAACTGCTGAGTTGTGAACAGTAAGGTGTATGTGAGGTGCT
CGAAAACAAGGTTTCAGGTGACGCCCCCAGAATAAAATTTGGACGGGGGGTTCAGTGGTGGCATTGTGCT
ATGACACCAATATAACCCTCACAAACCCCTTGGGCAATAAATACTAGTGTAGGAATGAAACATTCTGAAT
ATCTTTAACAATAGAAATCCATGGGGTGGGGACAAGCCGTAAAGACTGGATGTCCATCTCACACGAATTT
ATGGCTATGGGCAACACATAATCCTAGTGCAATATGATACTGGGGTTATTAAGATGTGTCCCAGGCAGGG
ACCAAGACAGGTGAACCATGTTGTTACACTCTATTTGTAACAAGGGGAAAGAGAGTGGACGCCGACAGCA
GCGGACTCCACTGGTTGTCTCTAACACCCCCGAAAATTAAACGGGGCTCCACGCCAATGGGGCCCATAAA
CAAAGACAAGTGGCCACTCTTTTTTTTGAAATTGTGGAGTGGGGGCACGCGTCAGCCCCCACACGCCGCC
CTGCGGTTTTGGACTGTAAAATAAGGGTGTAATAACTTGGCTGATTGTAACCCCGCTAACCACTGCGGTC
AAACCACTTGCCCACAAAACCACTAATGGCACCCCGGGGAATACCTGCATAAGTAGGTGGGCGGGCCAAG
ATAGGGGCGCGATTGCTGCGATCTGGAGGACAAATTACACACACTTGCGCCTGAGCGCCAAGCACAGGGT
TGTTGGTCCTCATATTCACGAGGTCGCTGAGAGCACGGTGGGCTAATGTTGCCATGGGTAGCATATACTA
CCCAAATATCTGGATAGCATATGCTATCCTAATCTATATCTGGGTAGCATAGGCTATCCTAATCTATATC
TGGGTAGCATATGCTATCCTAATCTATATCTGGGTAGTATATGCTATCCTAATTTATATCTGGGTAGCAT
AGGCTATCCTAATCTATATCTGGGTAGCATATGCTATCCTAATCTATATCTGGGTAGTATATGCTATCCT
AATCTGTATCCGGGTAGCATATGCTATCCTAATAGAGATTAGGGTAGTATATGCTATCCTAATTTATATC
TGGGTAGCATATACTACCCAAATATCTGGATAGCATATGCTATCCTAATCTATATCTGGGTAGCATATGC
TATCCTAATCTATATCTGGGTAGCATAGGCTATCCTAATCTATATCTGGGTAGCATATGCTATCCTAATC
TATATCTGGGTAGTATATGCTATCCTAATTTATATCTGGGTAGCATAGGCTATCCTAATCTATATCTGGG
TAGCATATGCTATCCTAATCTATATCTGGGTAGTATATGCTATCCTAATCTGTATCCGGGTAGCATATGC
TATCCTCATGATAAGCTGTCAAACATGAGAATTTTCTTGAAGACGAAAGGGCCTCGTGATACGCCTATTT
TTATAGGTTAATGTCATGATAATAATGGTTTCTTAGACGTCAGGTGGCACTTTTCGGGGAAATGTGCGCG
GAACCCCTATTTGTTTATTTTTCTAAATACATTCAAATATGTATCCGCTCATGAGACAATAACCCTGATA
AATGCTTCAATAATATTGAAAAAGGAAGAGTATGAGTATTCAACATTTCCGTGTCGCCCTTATTCCCTTT
TTTGCGGCATTTTGCCTTCCTGTTTTTGCTCACCCAGAAACGCTGGTGAAAGTAAAAGATGCTGAAGATC
AGTTGGGTGCACGAGTGGGTTACATCGAACTGGATCTCAACAGCGGTAAGATCCTTGAGAGTTTTCGCCC
CGAAGAACGTTTTCCAATGATGAGCACTTTTAAAGTTCTGCTATGTGGCGCGGTATTATCCCGTGTTGAC
GCCGGGCAAGAGCAACTCGGTCGCCGCATACACTATTCTCAGAATGACTTGGTTGAGTACTCACCAGTCA
CAGAAAAGCATCTTACGGATGGCATGACAGTAAGAGAATTATGCAGTGCTGCCATAACCATGAGTGATAA
CACTGCGGCCAACTTACTTCTGACAACGATCGGAGGACCGAAGGAGCTAACCGCTTTTTTGCACAACATG
GGGGATCATGTAACTCGCCTTGATCGTTGGGAACCGGAGCTGAATGAAGCCATACCAAACGACGAGCGTG
ACACCACGATGCCTGCAGCAATGGCAACAACGTTGCGCAAACTATTAACTGGCGAACTACTTACTCTAGC
TTCCCGGCAACAATTAATAGACTGGATGGAGGCGGATAAAGTTGCAGGACCACTTCTGCGCTCGGCCCTT
CCGGCTGGCTGGTTTATTGCTGATAAATCTGGAGCCGGTGAGCGTGGGTCTCGCGGTATCATTGCAGCAC
TGGGGCCAGATGGTAAGCCCTCCCGTATCGTAGTTATCTACACGACGGGGAGTCAGGCAACTATGGATGA
ACGAAATAGACAGATCGCTGAGATAGGTGCCTCACTGATTAAGCATTGGTAACTGTCAGACCAAGTTTAC
TCATATATACTTTAGATTGATTTAAAACTTCATTTTTAATTTAAAAGGATCTAGGTGAAGATCCTTTTTG
ATAATCTCATGACCAAAATCCCTTAACGTGAGTTTTCGTTCCACTGAGCGTCAGACCCCGTAGAAAAGAT
CAAAGGATCTTCTTGAGATCCTTTTTTTCTGCGCGTAATCTGCTGCTTGCAAACAAAAAAACCACCGCTA
CCAGCGGTGGTTTGTTTGCCGGATCAAGAGCTACCAACTCTTTTTCCGAAGGTAACTGGCTTCAGCAGAG
CGCAGATACCAAATACTGTTCTTCTAGTGTAGCCGTAGTTAGGCCACCACTTCAAGAACTCTGTAGCACC
GCCTACATACCTCGCTCTGCTAATCCTGTTACCAGTGGCTGCTGCCAGTGGCGATAAGTCGTGTCTTACC
GGGTTGGACTCAAGACGATAGTTACCGGATAAGGCGCAGCGGTCGGGCTGAACGGGGGGTTCGTGCACAC
AGCCCAGCTTGGAGCGAACGACCTACACCGAACTGAGATACCTACAGCGTGAGCTATGAGAAAGCGCCAC
GCTTCCCGAAGGGAGAAAGGCGGACAGGTATCCGGTAAGCGGCAGGGTCGGAACAGGAGAGCGCACGAGG
GAGCTTCCAGGGGGAAACGCCTGGTATCTTTATAGTCCTGTCGGGTTTCGCCACCTCTGACTTGAGCGTC
GATTTTTGTGATGCTCGTCAGGGGGGCGGAGCCTATGGAAAAACGCCAGCAACGCGGCCTTTTTACGGTT
CCTGGCCTTTTGCTGGCCTTTTGCTCACATGTTCTTTCCTGCGTTATCCCCTGATTCTGTGGATAACCGT
ATTACCGCCTTTGAGTGAGCTGATACCGCTCGCCGCAGCCGAACGACCGAGCGCAGCGAGTCAGTGAGCG
AGGAAGCGGAAGAGCGCCCAATACGCAAACCGCCTCTCCCCGCGCGTTGGCCGATTCATTAATGCAGCTG
GCACGACAGGTTTCCCGACTGGAAAGCGGGCAGTGAGCGCAACGCAATTAATGTGAGTTAGCTCACTCAT
TAGGCACCCCAGGCTTTACACTTTATGCTTCCGGCTCGTATGTTGTGTGGAATTGTGAGCGGATAACAAT
TTCACACAGGAAACAGCTATGACCATGATTACGCCAAGCTCTAGCTAGAGGTCGACCAATTCTCATGTTT
GACAGCTTATCATCGCAGATCCGGGCAACGTTGTTGCCATTGCTGCAGGCGCAGAACTGGTAGGTATGGA
AGATCTATACATTGAATCAATATTGGCAATTAGCCATATTAGTCATTGGTTATATAGCATAAATCAATAT
TGGCTATTGGCCATTGCATACGTTGTATCTATATCATAATATGTACATTTATATTGGCTCATGTCCAATA
TGACCGC
Features (pLannotate 1.2.2; 18 found; start..end, strand, type, name):
      7..386     +  enhancer       CMV enhancer: human cytomegalovirus immediate early enhancer
    388..587     +  promoter       CMV promoter: human cytomegalovirus (CMV) immediate early promoter
    655..693     +  misc_feature   Ad SA (fragment): adenovirus major late transcript splice acceptor (Friedrich and Soriano, 1991)
    726..935     -  CDS            PTP (fragment): TERM_ADE02 - Experimental evidence at protein level: Swiss-Prot protein existence level 1. Protein covalently bound to the viral DNA that acts as a primer for viral genomic replication by DNA strand displacement. Assembles on the viral origin of replication in an initiation complex with viral polymerase, DBP, host NFIA and host POU2F1/OCT1. During initiation, the polymerase covalently couples the first dCTP with Ser- 580 of pTP. The terminal protein stimulates the template activity over 20 fold compared to protein-free templates. Neo-synthesized viral genomes are linked to two preterminal prot
    966..1055    +  intron         chimeric intron (fragment): chimera between introns from adenovirus and immunoglobulin heavy chain genes
   1074..1120    +  CDS            IgH signal sequence (fragment): signal sequence from the mouse immunoglobulin heavy chain variable region
   2007..2570    +  CDS            Cd4 (fragment): CD4_RAT - Experimental evidence at protein level: Swiss-Prot protein existence level 1. Integral membrane glycoprotein that plays an essential role in the immune response and serves multiple functions in responses against both external and internal offenses. In T-cells, functions primarily as a coreceptor for MHC class II molecule:peptide complex. The antigens presented by class II peptides are derived from extracellular proteins while class I peptides are derived from cytosolic proteins. Interacts simultaneously with the T-cell receptor (TCR) and the MHC class II presented by antigen presenti
   2730..2785    +  polyA_signal   β-globin poly(A) signal: rabbit β-globin polyadenylation signal (Gil and Proudfoot, 1987)
   3299..4980    -  rep_origin     oriP (fragment): Epstein-Barr virus oriP replication origin (Yates et al., 2000)
   5107..5211    +  promoter       AmpR promoter: bla
   5212..6072    +  CDS            AmpR: β-lactamase; bla; confers resistance to ampicillin, carbenicillin, and related antibiotics
   6243..6831    +  rep_origin     ori: high-copy-number ColE1/pMB1/pBR322/pUC origin of replication
   7014..7106    +  CDS            lacI (fragment): lac repressor; lacI; The lac repressor binds to the lac operator to inhibit transcription in E. coli. This inhibition can be relieved by adding lactose or isopropyl-β-D-thiogalactopyranoside (IPTG).
   7119..7140    +  protein_bind   CAP binding site: CAP binding activates transcription in the presence of cAMP. E. coli catabolite activator protein
   7155..7185    +  promoter       lac promoter: promoter for the E. coli lac operon
   7193..7209    +  protein_bind   lac operator: The lac repressor binds to the lac operator to inhibit transcription in E. coli. This inhibition can be relieved by adding lactose or isopropyl-β-D-thiogalactopyranoside (IPTG). lac repressor encoded by lacI
   7279..7295    +  promoter       tet promoter (fragment): E. coli promoter for tetracycline efflux protein gene
   7305..7330    -  CDS            bla(M) (fragment): β-lactamase lacking the signal sequence; bla(M); allows cytosolic expression of β-lactamase
