[The description below was written by a language model from this plasmid's Addgene catalogue record and pLannotate feature annotations shown in this document.]
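Description:
Pm_MSP5-Cd4-bio-His is a mammalian expression plasmid built on the pTT3 backbone for producing a secreted, tagged form of merozoite surface protein 5 (MSP5, PmUG01_04025700) from the human malaria parasite Plasmodium malariae. In bacteria it is maintained as a high-copy plasmid through a ColE1/pUC-type origin and selected with ampicillin via the β-lactamase gene. The backbone also carries an Epstein-Barr virus oriP element, which supports episomal retention in cell lines expressing EBNA1. Short lac regulatory, tet promoter and bla fragments are annotated downstream of the origin and appear to be cloning remnants rather than functional parts.

The expression cassette is driven by the CMV immediate early enhancer and promoter, followed by adenovirus-derived leader and splice sequences and a chimeric intron fragment. One stretch of this region is annotated on the reverse strand as a fragment of adenoviral terminal protein, most likely reflecting its adenoviral origin rather than an expressed product. A mouse immunoglobulin heavy chain signal sequence directs the product into the secretory pathway. The chemically synthesised MSP5 insert of about 0.8 kb sits between retained NotI and AscI sites; it is not itself annotated in the feature table, but it fits the gap between the signal peptide and the Cd4 segment. It is fused at its C terminus to rat Cd4 domains 3 and 4, a biotinylation sequence and a 6xHis tag, with a rabbit β-globin polyadenylation signal ending the transcript. The Cd4 portion serves as a common tag, the biotinylation sequence permits capture on streptavidin, and the His tag allows metal-affinity purification. The plasmid belongs to a panel of recombinant proteins from human-infective Plasmodium species intended for serological surveillance.
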