Addgene plasmid #126821: Pm_MSP5-Cd4-bio-His
Purpose: Expression of recombinant P. malariae protein in mammalian cells
Depositing lab: Gavin Wright. Depositing organization: Wellcome Sanger Institute. Publication: A panel of recombinant proteins from human-infective Plasmodium species for serological surveillance. Muller-Sienerth N, Shilts J, Kadir KA, Yman V, Homann MV, Asghar M, Ngasala B, Singh B, Farnert A, Wright GJ. Malar J. 2020 Jan 17;19(1):31. doi: 10.1186/s12936-020-3111-5. PubMed 31952523.
Backbone
  Vector backbone: pTT3
  Backbone manufacturer: Yves Durocher, NRC
  Backbone size w/o insert (bp): 6688
  Total vector size (bp): 7497
  Vector type: Mammalian Expression
Growth in bacteria
  Bacterial resistance: Ampicillin, 100 μg/mL
  Growth temperature: 37°C
  Growth strain: DH5alpha
  Copy number: High Copy
Gene/Insert
  Gene/Insert name: MSP5 (alt name: PmUG01_04025700)
  Species: Plasmodium malariae
  Insert size (bp): 809
  GenBank ID: SBT86562.1
  Entrez Gene: PmUG01_04025700 (a.k.a. PMUG01_04025700)
  Promoter: CMV
  Tag / fusion protein: ratCd4(d3+4)-bio-6His (C terminal on backbone)
  Cloning method: Restriction Enzyme; 5′ cloning site NotI (not destroyed); 3′ cloning site AscI (not destroyed)
  Sequencing primers: 5′ CMV-F
Resource information
  A portion of this plasmid was derived from a plasmid made by: Insert was chemically synthesised.
Terms and licenses: Academic/Nonprofit Terms; Industry Terms: Not Available to Industry
How to cite: Pm_MSP5-Cd4-bio-His was a gift from Gavin Wright (Addgene plasmid # 126821 ; http://n2t.net/addgene:126821 ; RRID:Addgene_126821)
